>Addgene plasmid #18742 | pBabe 12S E1A | addgene full sequence | sequence record 123454 | Addgene NGS Result
AGCGCCCAATACGCAAACCGCCTCTCCCCGCGCGTTGGCCGATTCATTAATGCAACTATGGCCATTTAAT
GTAAATACTTAAGAAAAAAAACCAAATTAATTTTGATACATGCTGCATGTGAAAGACCCCCGCTGACGGG
TAGTCAATCACTCAGAGGAGACCCTCCCAAGGAACAGCGAGACCACAAGTCGGATGCAACTGCAAGAGGG
TTTATTGGATACACGGGTACCCGGGCGACTCAGTCAATCGGAGGACTGGCGCCCCGAGTGAGGGGTTGTG
GGCTCTTTTATTGAGCTCGGGGAGCAGAAGCGCGCGAACAGAAGCGAGAAGCGAACTGATTGGTTAGTTC
AAATAAGGCACAGGGTCATTTCAGGTCCTTGGGGCACCCTGGAAACATCTGATGGTTCTCTAGAAACTGC
TGAGGGCTGGACCGCATCTGGGGACCATCTGTTCTTGGCCCTGAGCCGGGGCAGGAACTGCTTACCACAG
ATATCCTGTTTGGCCCATATTCAGCTGTTCCATCTGTTCTTGGCCCTGAGCCGGGGCAGGAACTGCTTAC
CACAGATATCCTGTTTGGCCCATATTCAGCTGTTCCATCTGTTCCTGACCTTGATCTGAACTTCTCTATT
CTCAGTTATGTATTTTTCCATGCCTTGCAAAATGGCGTTACTTAAGCTAGCTTGCCAAACCTACAGGTGG
GGTCTTTCATTCCCCCCTTTTTCTGGAGACTAAATAAAATCTTTTATTTTATCGATGCATGGGGTCGTGC
GCTCCTTTCGGTCGGGCGCTGCGGGTCGTGGGGCGGGCGTCAGGCACCGGGCTTGCGGGTCATGCACCAG
GTGCGCGGTCCTTCGGGCACCTCGACGTCGGCGGTGACGGTGAAGCCGAGCCGCTCGTAGAAGGGGAGGT
TGCGGGGCGCGGAGGTCTCCAGGAAGGCGGGCACCCCGGCGCGCTCGGCCGCCTCCACTCCGGGGAGCAC
GACGGCGCTGCCCAGACCCTTGCCCTGGTGGTCGGGCGAGACGCCGACGGTGGCCAGGAACCACGCGGGC
TCCTTGGGCCGGTGCGGCGCCAGGAGGCCTTCCATCTGTTGCTGCGCGGCCAGCCGGGAACCGCTCAACT
CGGCCATGCGCGGGCCGATCTCGGCGAACACCGCCCCCGCTTCGACGCTCTCCGGCGTGGTCCAGACCGC
CACCGCGGCGCCGTCGTCCGCGACCCACACCTTGCCGATGTCGAGCCCGACGCGCGTGAGGAAGAGTTCT
TGCAGCTCGGTGACCCGCTCGATGTGGCGGTCCGGATCGACGGTGTGGCGCGTGGCGGGGTAGTCGGCGA
ACGCGGCGGCGAGGGTGCGTACGGCCCTGGGGACGTCGTCGCGGGTGGCGAGGCGCACCGTGGGCTTGTA
CTCGGTCATGGTAAGCTTTTTGCAAAAGCCTAGGCCTCCAAAAAAGCCTCCTCACTACTTCTGGAATAGC
TCAGAGGCCGAGGCGGCCTCGGCCTCTGCATAAATAAAAAAAATTAGTCAGCCATGGGGCGGAGAATGGG
CGGAACTGGGCGGAGTTAGGGGCGGGATGGGCGGAGTTAGGGGCGGGACTATGGTTGCTGACTAATTGAG
ATGCATGCTTTGCATACTTCTGCCTGCTGGGGAGCCTGGGGACTTTCCACACCTGGTTGCTGACTAATTG
AGATGCATGCTTTGCATACTTCTGCCTGCTGGGGAGCCTGGGGACTTTCCACACCCTAACTGACACACAT
TCCACAGGGTCGACCACTGTGCTGGCGAATTCCTACGTACCACCACACTGGGATCCCGAACCACACACGC
AATCACAGGTTTACACCTTATGGCCTGGGGCGTTTACAGCTCAAGTCCAAAGGTTGCCCAGGCTCGTTAA
GCAAGTCCTCGATACATTCCACAGCCTGGCGACGCCCACCAACTCTCACGGCAACTGGTTTAATGGGGCA
CAGCGGGACCACCGGGTGTATCTCAGGAGGTGTGTTAGAAGGACCGGAGTCACAGCTATCCGTACTACTA
TTGCATTCTCTAGACACAGGTGATGTCGGGCGTCTCAGGATAGCAGGCGCCATTTTAGGACGGCGGGTAG
GTCTTGCAGGCTCCGGTTCTGGCTCGGGCTCAGGCTCAGGTTCAGACACAGGACCCTCTTCATCCTCGTC
GTCACTGGGTGGAAAGCCAGCCTCGTGGCAGGTAAGATCGATCACCTCCGGTACAAGGTTTGGCATAGAA
ACCGGACCCAAGGCTCTCTGCTCCGGCTGCTCGGGCTGCCGGGAAAGGTGAGGCGGCTCCGGAGAACCGG
GCGCCGGCGGAAAAGTGAGTAAGTCAATCCCTTCCTGCACCGCCAACATTACAGAGTCGGGAAAAATCTG
CGAAACCGCCTCCTCGTTGGGATCTTCGGGGGCCGTCACGTCTAAATCATACAGTTCGTGAAGGGTAGGT
GGTTCAAAATGGCTAGGAGGTGGAAGATTATCAGCCAGTACCTCTTCGATCAGCTGGTCCAAAAGACTGG
CGGCCATTTCTTCGGTAATAACACCTCCGTGGCAGATAATATGTCTCATTTTCAGTCCCGGTGTCGGAGC
GGCTCGGAGGAGAAAACTCTACTCGCTGGCACTCAAGAGTGGCCTCTTGAGGAACTCACCGGGTATAAAT
ACACTACACGTCAGCTGACTATAATAATAAAACGCCAACTTTGACCCGGAACGCGGAAAACACCTGAGAA
AAACACCTGGGCGAGTCTCCACGTAAACGGTCAAAGTCCCCCGGGATCCGGCCGGCGCCTAGAGAAGGAG
TGAGGGCTGGATAAAGGGAGGATCGAGGCGGGGTCGAACGAGGAGGTTCAAGGGGGAGAGACGGGGCGGA
TGGAGGAAGAGGAGGCGGAGGCTTAGGGTGTACAAAGGGCTTGACCCAGGGAGGGGGGTCAAAAGCCAAG
GCTTCCCAGGTCACGATGTAGGGGACCTGGTCTGGGTGTCCATGCGGGCCAGGTGAAAAGACCTTGATCT
TAACCTGGGTGATGAGGTCTCGGTTAAAGGTGCCGTCTCGCGGCCATCCGACGTTAAAGGTTGGCCATTC
TGCAGAGCAGAAGGTAACCCAACGTCTCTTCTTGACATCTACCGACTGGTTGTGAGCGATCCGCTCGACA
TCTTTCCAGTGACCTAAGGTCAAACTTAAGGGAGTGGTAACAGTCTGGCCCTAATTTTCAGACAAATACA
GAAACACAGTCAGACAGAGACAACACAGAACGATGCTGCAGCGCTGCAGCAGACAAGACGCGCGGCTTCG
GTTCCAAACCGAAAGCAAAAATTCAGACGGAGGCGGGAACTGTTTTAGGTTCTCGTCTCCTACCAGAACC
ACATATCCTGACGGGGTCGGATTCCACATCGACTCCCTTCCTCAGGTCGGGCCACAAAAACGGCCCCCAA
AGTCCCTGGGACGTCTCCCAGGGTTGCGGCCGGGTGTTCAGAACTCGTCAGTTCCACCACGGGTCCGCCA
GATACAGAGCTAGTTAGCTAACTAGTACCGACGCAGGCGCATAAAATCAGTCATAGACACTAGACAATCG
GACAGACACAGATAAGTTGCTGGCCAGCTTGCCTCCCGGTGGTGGGTCGGTGGTCCCTGGGCAGGGGTCT
CCCGATCCCGGACGAGCCCCCAAATGAAAGACCCCCGCTGACGGGTAGTCAATCACTCAGAGGAGACCCT
CCCAAGGAACAGCGAGACCACAAGTCGGATGCAACTGCAAGAGGGTTTATTGGATACACGGGTACCCGGG
CGACTCAGTCAATCGGAGGACTGGCGCCCCGAGTGAGGGGTTGTGGGCTCTTTTATTGAGCTCGGGGAGC
AGAAGCGCGCGAACAGAAGCGAGAAGCGAACTGATTGGTTAGTTCAAATAAGGCACAGGGTCATTTCAGG
TCCTTGGGGCACCCTGGAAACATCTGATGGTTCTCTAGAAACTGCTGAGGGCTGGACCGCATCTGGGGAC
CATCTGTTCTTGGCCCTGAGCCGGGGCAGGAACTGCTTACCACAGATATCCTGTTTGGCCCATATTCAGC
TGTTCCATCTGTTCTTGGCCCTGAGCCGGGGCAGGAACTGCTTACCACAGATATCCTGTTTGGCCCATAT
TCAGGCTGCAGGTGGCACTTTTCGGGGAAATGTGCGCGGAACCCCTATTTGTTTATTTTTCTAAATACAT
TCAAATATGTATCCGCTCATGAGACAATAACCCTGATAAATGCTTCAATAATATTGAAAAAGGAAGAGTA
TGAGTATTCAACATTTCCGTGTCGCCCTTATTCCCTTTTTTGCGGCATTTTGCCTTCCTGTTTTTGCTCA
CCCAGAAACGCTGGTGAAAGTAAAAGATGCTGAAGATCAGTTGGGTGCACGAGTGGGTTACATCGAACTG
GATCTCAACAGCGGTAAGATCCTTGAGAGTTTTCGCCCCGAAGAACGTTTTCCAATGATGAGCACTTTTA
AAGTTCTGCTATGTGGCGCGGTATTATCCCGTATTGACGCCGGGCAAGAGCAACTCGGTCGCCGCATACA
CTATTCTCAGAATGACTTGGTTGAGTACTCACCAGTCACAGAAAAGCATCTTACGGATGGCATGACAGTA
AGAGAATTATGCAGTGCTGCCATAACCATGAGTGATAACACTGCGGCCAACTTACTTCTGACAACGATCG
GAGGACCGAAGGAGCTAACCGCTTTTTTGCACAACATGGGGGATCATGTAACTCGCCTTGATCGTTGGGA
ACCGGAGCTGAATGAAGCCATACCAAACGACGAGCGTGACACCACGATGCCTGTAGCAATGGCAACAACG
TTGCGCAAACTATTAACTGGCGAACTACTTACTCTAGCTTCCCGGCAACAATTAATAGACTGGATGGAGG
CGGATAAAGTTGCAGGACCACTTCTGCGCTCGGCCCTTCCGGCTGGCTGGTTTATTGCTGATAAATCTGG
AGCCGGTGAGCGTGGGTCTCGCGGTATCATTGCAGCACTGGGGCCAGATGGTAAGCCCTCCCGTATCGTA
GTTATCTACACGACGGGGAGTCAGGCAACTATGGATGAACGAAATAGACAGATCGCTGAGATAGGTGCCT
CACTGATTAAGCATTGGTAACTGTCAGACCAAGTTTACTCATATATACTTTAGATTGATTTGCGGCCGCA
AAAGGATCTAGGTGAAGATCCTTTTTGATAATCTCATGACCAAAATCCCTTAACGTGAGTTTTCGTTCCA
CTGAGCGTCAGACCCCGTAGAAAAGATCAAAGGATCTTCTTGAGATCCTTTTTTTCTGCGCGTAATCTGC
TGCTTGCAAACAAAAAAACCACCGCTACCAGCGGTGGTTTGTTTGCCGGATCAAGAGCTACCAACTCTTT
TTCCGAAGGTAACTGGCTTCAGCAGAGCGCAGATACCAAATACTGTTCTTCTAGTGTAGCCGTAGTTAGG
CCACCACTTCAAGAACTCTGTAGCACCGCCTACATACCTCGCTCTGCTAATCCTGTTACCAGTGGCTGCT
GCCAGTGGCGATAAGTCGTGTCTTACCGGGTTGGACTCAAGACGATAGTTACCGGATAAGGCGCAGCGGT
CGGGCTGAACGGGGGGTTCGTGCACACAGCCCAGCTTGGAGCGAACGACCTACACCGAACTGAGATACCT
ACAGCGTGAGCTATGAGAAAGCGCCACGCTTCCCGAAGGGAGAAAGGCGGACAGGTATCCGGTAAGCGGC
AGGGTCGGAACAGGAGAGCGCACGAGGGAGCTTCCAGGGGGAAACGCCTGGTATCTTTATAGTCCTGTCG
GGTTTCGCCACCTCTGACTTGAGCGTCGATTTTTGTGATGCTCGTCAGGGGGGCGGAGCCTATGGAAAAA
CGCCAGCAACGCGGCCTTTTTACGGTTCCTGGCCTTTTGCTGGCCTTTTGCTCACATGTTCTTTCCTGCG
TTATCCCCTGATTCTGTGGATAACCGTATTACCGCCTTTGAGTGAGCTGATACCGCTCGCCGCAGCCGAA
CGACCGAGCGCAGCGAGTCAGTGAGCGAGGAAGCGGAAG
Features (pLannotate 1.2.2; 12 found; start..end, strand, type, name):
      2..54      +  CDS            lacI (fragment): lac repressor; lacI; The lac repressor binds to the lac operator to inhibit transcription in E. coli. This inhibition can be relieved by adding lactose or isopropyl-β-D-thiogalactopyranoside (IPTG).
    120..589     -  LTR            LTR: long terminal repeat from Moloney murine leukemia virus
    590..711     -  LTR            3' LTR (ΔU3) (fragment): self-inactivating 3' long terminal repeat (LTR) from Moloney murine leukemia virus
    810..1409    -  CDS            PuroR: puromycin N-acetyltransferase; pac from Streptomyces alboniger; confers resistance to puromycin
   1419..1748    -  promoter       SV40 promoter: SV40 enhancer and early promoter
   1841..2569    -  CDS            E1A_ADE05 (fragment): Experimental evidence at protein level: Swiss-Prot protein existence level 1. Plays a role in viral genome replication by driving entry of quiescent cells into the cell cycle. Stimulation of progression from G1 to S phase allows the virus to efficiently use the cellular DNA replicating machinery to achieve viral genome replication. E1A protein has both transforming and trans-activating activities. Induces the disassembly of the E2F1 transcription factor from RB1 by direct competition for the same binding site on RB1, with subsequent transcriptional activation of E2F1-regulated S-phase genes an
   2784..3200    -  CDS            gag (truncated): truncated Moloney murine leukemia virus (MMLV) gag gene lacking the start codon
   3267..3541    -  misc_feature   MESV Ψ (fragment): packaging signal of murine embryonic stem cell virus
   3665..4134    -  LTR            LTR: long terminal repeat from Moloney murine leukemia virus
   4165..4269    +  promoter       AmpR promoter: bla
   4270..5130    +  CDS            AmpR: β-lactamase; bla; confers resistance to ampicillin, carbenicillin, and related antibiotics
   5290..5878    +  rep_origin     ori: high-copy-number ColE1/pMB1/pBR322/pUC origin of replication
