[The description below was written by a language model from this plasmid's Addgene catalogue record and pLannotate feature annotations shown in this document.]
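Description:
pBabe 12S E1A is a Moloney murine leukemia virus-based retroviral expression vector built on the pBabe-puro backbone and carrying the cDNA for the 12S splice form of the adenovirus E1A oncoprotein. The feature annotation matches the insert to adenovirus type 5 E1A. In bacteria the plasmid is maintained through a high-copy ColE1/pUC-type origin and selected with ampicillin via the β-lactamase gene and its own promoter. A short lacI fragment in the backbone appears to be a nonfunctional remnant.

The retroviral cassette, which lies on the reverse strand of the sequenced record, is flanked by MoMLV long terminal repeats. Downstream of the 5′ LTR sit a packaging signal (Ψ) and a truncated gag segment lacking its start codon, which together promote efficient encapsidation of the vector RNA when the plasmid is introduced into a packaging cell line that supplies the viral proteins in trans. The E1A insert, recorded as about 700 bp, was cloned into a BamHI site that is retained at both ends. No dedicated internal promoter is annotated for it, consistent with the standard pBabe design in which the 5′ LTR drives the gene of interest. An SV40 enhancer/early promoter then drives puromycin N-acetyltransferase, allowing selection of stably transduced mammalian cells.

The 12S E1A protein binds RB family proteins, releases E2F and pushes cells into S phase. The associated publication concerns how E1A and its RB-binding mutants induce p53 and chemosensitivity. This construct is therefore suited to stable retroviral delivery of E1A for studies of oncogenic transformation, apoptosis and drug sensitivity.
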