Addgene plasmid #18742: pBabe 12S E1A
Depositing lab: Scott Lowe. Depositing organization: Cold Spring Harbor Laboratory. Publication: Selective induction of p53 and chemosensitivity in RB-deficient cells by E1A mutants unable to bind the RB-related proteins. Samuelson AV, Lowe SW. Proc Natl Acad Sci U S A. 1997 Oct 28. 94(22):12094-9. 10.1073/pnas.94.22.12094 PubMed 9342368.
Backbone
  Vector backbone: pBabe-puro
  Backbone manufacturer: Available at Addgene (#1764)
  Backbone size w/o insert (bp): 5100
  Vector type: Mammalian Expression, Retroviral
  Selectable markers: Puromycin
Growth in bacteria
  Bacterial resistance: Ampicillin, 100 μg/mL
  Growth temperature: 37°C
  Growth strain: DH5alpha
  Copy number: High Copy
Gene/Insert
  Gene/Insert name: 12S E1A (alt name: E1A 12S)
  Species: adenovirus
  Insert size (bp): 701
  GenBank ID: AAQ72378
  Cloning method: Restriction Enzyme; 5′ cloning site BamHI (not destroyed); 3′ cloning site BamHI (not destroyed)
  Sequencing primers: 5′ pBabe 5'; 3′ pBabe 3'
Resource information
  A portion of this plasmid was derived from a plasmid made by: Jay Morgenstern
Terms and licenses: Academic/Nonprofit Terms; Industry Terms: Not Available to Industry
How to cite: pBabe 12S E1A was a gift from Scott Lowe (Addgene plasmid # 18742 ; http://n2t.net/addgene:18742 ; RRID:Addgene_18742)
