>Addgene plasmid #18742 | pBabe 12S E1A | addgene partial sequence | sequence record 24653 | pBabe-5
GGTGGAAAGCCAGCCTCGTGGCAGGTAAGATCGATCACCTCCGGTACAAGGTTTGGCATAGAAACCGGAC
CCAAGGCTCTCTGCTCCGGCTGCTCGGGCTGCCGGGAAAGGTGAGGCGGCTCCGGAGAACCGGGCGCCGG
CGGAAAAGTGAGTAAGTCAATCCCTTCCTGCACCGCCAACATTACAGAGTCGGGAAAAATCTGCGAAACC
GCCTCCTCGTTGGGATCTTCGGGGGCCGTCACGTCTAAATCATACAGTTCGTGAAGGGTAGGTGGTTCAA
AATGGCTAGGAGGTGGAAGATTATCAGCCAGTACCTCTTCGATCAGCTGGTCCAAAAGACTGGCGGCCAT
TTCTTCGGTAATAACACCTCCGTGGCAGATAATATGTCTCATTTTCAGTCCCGGTGTCGGAGCGGCTCGG
AGGAGAAAACTCTACTCGCTGGCACTCAAGAGTGGCCTCTTGAGGAACTCACCGGGTATAAATACACTAC
ACGTCAGCTGACTATAATAATAAAACGCCAACTTTGACCCGGAACGCGGAAAACACCTGAGAAAAACACC
TGGGCGAGTCTCCACGTAAACGGTCAAA
